>Addgene plasmid #169923 | Ecm2 1-143 | addgene full sequence | sequence record 332936 | Addgene NGS Result
GTAAAACGACGGCCAGTGAGCGCGCGTAATACGACTCACTATAGGGCGAATTGGGTACCGGGCCCCCCCT
CGAGGTCGACGATAAATAGTAATAAAACTAAGCGGGTTAGTAATACTCACCAAGAACAATAGCAGGAACG
ATAGTCGGTTCTCTTTCGTAATTTTTTTAAGTCACAACCCGGAGGGACGTGAAGTTTCAAACCTTATTCA
TTCCGGGATTACCCTCTCCTGTGATGACGTTTAGGCAATAAGGACTAAAAAAAAAAAAAAGAAATGCTAT
GGCAAATTTTATTGATAGAAGTGGTAATGATGATGGAAGGGCTTTTGAGCAGGTGAATAGAAGGTAGCTA
ACGGAAAAGAGTTATTGCACCCTTAATATAATGAATGATGAAATTAATGAGCCACCGCCCAATATATGTG
AGCAGTGCTTAGGTGATGAGGCTAATATACGAATGACTAAAATTCCACAAGGCTCTGAATGTAAGATTTG
TACCTTACCGTTCACCTTATACCATTTTAAGACGTCTAAACGAAGCAATAATATCATTAAAACATTAATA
TGTGTACGGTGCGCCACTCAGAGAAACATTTGTCAATGCTGTATGCTTGATTCAAGATGGCACATCCCTA
TACAACTGCGGGATCATTTAATATCCCTTGTGAACGAGGAAAACGTTATGACGGAGGAAGCAAAAAACGA
CATGATGAAAAGGTTTCTGTCACTAAAAAACGTGAAATTAGGAGGAGCTCAGATTACGAGTGATCCGTCA
GAAGCAGATAATATCGTTGATAAATTGAAAAATATACTTTAATAGTAACGAGCAACATCAGATGGCCCAA
GTACTCCGTTAATAAAAAACACAACTGCATTGTATAAAAATGAAAAAGGTGCAAATGAGGTCAAAAACTT
GGAAAAGTACGCGTCCGTGGACATTTCTCATATTTTGAAGAAACTACCCTTGAATGAATCGTTTTTAAAA
AACCCCTCCACCAAATCATTTTTTCTGTATAATATTGATGCCTCGATCCCTGAATGGAAAATAACTGATA
CAGTTTCGCAATTATTGGGTATAAAGAAATGGAAGGATGGAAATTCATTGTCATTAATAGTCAACCACAA
GGCGAAGTGTGGTGGCCTAAGATTTCAATCTAGTGAATTGGGGGAGCGGTTTGTCAGTAAAATAAGTGAG
ACACTTGTCACACCAAAGGGCCTAAAGAGAGGAGTTTTACTTATTGACCGTTTTAGAATCTTTATCATTC
CGTGGTCGTCTGGCTTTTCAGCTGCGTCATTCGGAACCAACACTGCAGAAAATATAAAACTTAGTTTAAG
TTTGAATAAGCTTATTCAGTTGGAGCTAGGGCTTTCTTTTCCTACAAAAAGCACAGATAACGCAAAGAAT
GACAAGAAAAAGACATCAAAAAAAGTTCATAAGGACAGATCAAAGAAATCGAAACCTCGCGCTAACAAGT
TAACAATATAGATGAAACGTAAGAAAAATCATGGGTTGAAGAAACGAACTGTTTGATCAATTTCGACCAT
CCATCTACCTTGCAAGTAATAAACAAAAGCAGGTTGAGTGGGGAACTTTATCTAAGTTGATCAGTATATC
TGACAAATTTATACGGAATGCTGCAGTTTGGATTAGCACGAACATTTTATCTGTACGGTTTGTCGCTTTT
AGCTGCTCGGGCTCTTCCTCTCGGTTACCGAGATGATAACTCGGCCGAATTTTGTAAGTACAAATAAAAA
GAAAGTGACACAATTCTAAAAGTATCACTATGCGGCCGCCACCGCGGTGGAGCTCCAGCTTTTGTTCCCT
TTAGTGAGGGTTAATTGCGCGCTTGGCGTAATCATGGTCATAGCTGTTTCCTGTGTGAAATTGTTATCCG
CTCACAATTCCACACAACATACGAGCCGGAAGCATAAAGTGTAAAGCCTGGGGTGCCTAATGAGTGAGCT
AACTCACATTAATTGCGTTGCGCTCACTGCCCGCTTTCCAGTCGGGAAACCTGTCGTGCCAGCTGCATTA
ATGAATCGGCCAACGCGCGGGGAGAGGCGGTTTGCGTATTGGGCGCTCTTCCGCTTCCTCGCTCACTGAC
TCGCTGCGCTCGGTCGTTCGGCTGCGGCGAGCGGTATCAGCTCACTCAAAGGCGGTAATACGGTTATCCA
CAGAATCAGGGGATAACGCAGGAAAGAACATGTGAGCAAAAGGCCAGCAAAAGGCCAGGAACCGTAAAAA
GGCCGCGTTGCTGGCGTTTTTCCATAGGCTCCGCCCCCCTGACGAGCATCACAAAAATCGACGCTCAAGT
CAGAGGTGGCGAAACCCGACAGGACTATAAAGATACCAGGCGTTTCCCCCTGGAAGCTCCCTCGTGCGCT
CTCCTGTTCCGACCCTGCCGCTTACCGGATACCTGTCCGCCTTTCTCCCTTCGGGAAGCGTGGCGCTTTC
TCATAGCTCACGCTGTAGGTATCTCAGTTCGGTGTAGGTCGTTCGCTCCAAGCTGGGCTGTGTGCACGAA
CCCCCCGTTCAGCCCGACCGCTGCGCCTTATCCGGTAACTATCGTCTTGAGTCCAACCCGGTAAGACACG
ACTTATCGCCACTGGCAGCAGCCACTGGTAACAGGATTAGCAGAGCGAGGTATGTAGGCGGTGCTACAGA
GTTCTTGAAGTGGTGGCCTAACTACGGCTACACTAGAAGAACAGTATTTGGTATCTGCGCTCTGCTGAAG
CCAGTTACCTTCGGAAAAAGAGTTGGTAGCTCTTGATCCGGCAAACAAACCACCGCTGGTAGCGGTGGTT
TTTTGTTTGCAAGCAGCAGATTACGCGCAGAAAAAAAGGATCTCAAGAAGATCCTTTGATCTTTTCTACG
GGGTCTGACGCTCAGTGGAACGAAAACTCACGTTAAGGGATTTTGGTCATGAGATTATCAAAAAGGATCT
TCACCTAGATCCTTTTAAATTAAAAATGAAGTTTTAAATCAATCTAAAGTATATATGAGTAAACTTGGTC
TGACAGTTACCAATGCTTAATCAGTGAGGCACCTATCTCAGCGATCTGTCTATTTCGTTCATCCATAGTT
GCCTGACTCCCCGTCGTGTAGATAACTACGATACGGGAGGGCTTACCATCTGGCCCCAGTGCTGCAATGA
TACCGCGAGACCCACGCTCACCGGCTCCAGATTTATCAGCAATAAACCAGCCAGCCGGAAGGGCCGAGCG
CAGAAGTGGTCCTGCAACTTTATCCGCCTCCATCCAGTCTATTAATTGTTGCCGGGAAGCTAGAGTAAGT
AGTTCGCCAGTTAATAGTTTGCGCAACGTTGTTGCCATTGCTACAGGCATCGTGGTGTCACGCTCGTCGT
TTGGTATGGCTTCATTCAGCTCCGGTTCCCAACGATCAAGGCGAGTTACATGATCCCCCATGTTGTGCAA
AAAAGCGGTTAGCTCCTTCGGTCCTCCGATCGTTGTCAGAAGTAAGTTGGCCGCAGTGTTATCACTCATG
GTTATGGCAGCACTGCATAATTCTCTTACTGTCATGCCATCCGTAAGATGCTTTTCTGTGACTGGTGAGT
ACTCAACCAAGTCATTCTGAGAATAGTGTATGCGGCGACCGAGTTGCTCTTGCCCGGCGTCAATACGGGA
TAATACCGCGCCACATAGCAGAACTTTAAAAGTGCTCATCATTGGAAAACGTTCTTCGGGGCGAAAACTC
TCAAGGATCTTACCGCTGTTGAGATCCAGTTCGATGTAACCCACTCGTGCACCCAACTGATCTTCAGCAT
CTTTTACTTTCACCAGCGTTTCTGGGTGAGCAAAAACAGGAAGGCAAAATGCCGCAAAAAAGGGAATAAG
GGCGACACGGAAATGTTGAATACTCATACTCTTCCTTTTTCAATATTATTGAAGCATTTATCAGGGTTAT
TGTCTCATGAGCGGATACATATTTGAATGTATTTAGAAAAATAAACAAATAGGGGTTCCGCGCACATTTC
CCCGAAAAGTGCCACCTGGGTCCTTTTCATCACGTGCTATAAAAATAATTATAATTTAAATTTTTTAATA
TAAATATATAAATTAAAAATAGAAAGTAAAAAAAGAAATTAAAGAAAAAATAGTTTTTGTTTTCCGAAGA
TGTAAAAGACTCTAGGGGGATCGCCAACAAATACTACCTTTTATCTTGCTCTTCCTGCTCTCAGGTATTA
ATGCCGAATTGTTTCATCTTGTCTGTGTAGAAGACCACACACGAAAATCCTGTGATTTTACATTTTACTT
ATCGTTAATCGAATGTATATCTATTTAATCTGCTTTTCTTGTCTAATAAATATATATGTAAAGTACGCTT
TTTGTTGAAATTTTTTAAACCTTTGTTTATTTTTTTTTCTTCATTCCGTAACTCTTCTACCTTCTTTATT
TACTTTCTAAAATCCAAATACAAAACATAAAAATAAATAAACACAGAGTAAATTCCCAAATTATTCCATC
ATTAAAAGATACGAGGCGCGTGTAAGTTACAGGCAAGCGATCCGTCTAAGAAACCATTATTATCATGACA
TTAACCTATAAAAATAGGCGTATCACGAGGCCCTTTCGTCTCGCGCGTTTCGGTGATGACGGTGAAAACC
TCTGACACATGCAGCTCCCGGAGACGGTCACAGCTTGTCTGTAAGCGGATGCCGGGAGCAGACAAGCCCG
TCAGGGCGCGTCAGCGGGTGTTGGCGGGTGTCGGGGCTGGCTTAACTATGCGGCATCAGAGCAGATTGTA
CTGAGAGTGCACCATACCACCTTTTCAATTCATCATTTTTTTTTTATTCTTTTTTTTGATTTCGGTTTCC
TTGAAATTTTTTTGATTCGGTAATCTCCGAACAGAAGGAAGAACGAAGGAAGGAGCACAGACTTAGATTG
GTATATATACGCATATGTAGTGTTGAAGAAACATGAAATTGCCCAGTATTCTTAACCCAACTGCACAGAA
CAAAAACCTGCAGGAAACGAAGATAAATCATGTCGAAAGCTACATATAAGGAACGTGCTGCTACTCATCC
TAGTCCTGTTGCTGCCAAGCTATTTAATATCATGCACGAAAAGCAAACAAACTTGTGTGCTTCATTGGAT
GTTCGTACCACCAAGGAATTACTGGAGTTAGTTGAAGCATTAGGTCCCAAAATTTGTTTACTAAAAACAC
ATGTGGATATCTTGACTGATTTTTCCATGGAGGGCACAGTTAAGCCGCTAAAGGCATTATCCGCCAAGTA
CAATTTTTTACTCTTCGAAGACAGAAAATTTGCTGACATTGGTAATACAGTCAAATTGCAGTACTCTGCG
GGTGTATACAGAATAGCAGAATGGGCAGACATTACGAATGCACACGGTGTGGTGGGCCCAGGTATTGTTA
GCGGTTTGAAGCAGGCGGCAGAAGAAGTAACAAAGGAACCTAGAGGCCTTTTGATGTTAGCAGAATTGTC
ATGCAAGGGCTCCCTATCTACTGGAGAATATACTAAGGGTACTGTTGACATTGCGAAGAGCGACAAAGAT
TTTGTTATCGGCTTTATTGCTCAAAGAGACATGGGTGGAAGAGATGAAGGTTACGATTGGTTGATTATGA
CACCCGGTGTGGGTTTAGATGACAAGGGAGACGCATTGGGTCAACAGTATAGAACCGTGGATGATGTGGT
CTCTACAGGATCTGACATTATTATTGTTGGAAGAGGACTATTTGCAAAGGGAAGGGATGCTAAGGTAGAG
GGTGAACGTTACAGAAAAGCAGGCTGGGAAGCATATTTGAGAAGATGCGGCCAGCAAAACTAAAAAACTG
TATTATAAGTAAATGCATGTATACTAAACTCACAAATTAGAGCTTCAATTTAATTATATCAGTTATTACC
CTATGCGGTGTGAAATACCGCACAGATGCGTAAGGAGAAAATACCGCATCAGGAAATTGTAAGCGTTAAT
ATTTTGTTAAAATTCGCGTTAAATTTTTGTTAAATCAGCTCATTTTTTAACCAATAGGCCGAAATCGGCA
AAATCCCTTATAAATCAAAAGAATAGACCGAGATAGGGT
[37 nt withheld, positions 6060-6096]
AAAGAACGTGGACTCCAACGTCAAAGG
[49 nt withheld, positions 6124-6172]
T
[91 nt withheld, positions 6174-6264]
G
[124 nt withheld, positions 6266-6389]
CCATTCGCCATTCAGGCTGCGCAACTGTTGGGAAGGGCGATCGGTGCGGGCCTCTTCGCTATTACGCCAG
CTGGCGAAAGGGGGATGTGCTGCAAGGCGATTAAGTTGGGTAACGCCAGGGTTTTCCCAGTCACGACGTT
Features (pLannotate 1.2.2; 21 found; start..end, strand, type, name):
     27..45      +  promoter       T7 promoter: promoter for bacteriophage T7 RNA polymerase
     54..81      -  misc_feature   MCS (fragment): pBluescript multiple cloning site
    284..302     -  polyA_signal   CaMV poly(A) signal (fragment): cauliflower mosaic virus polyadenylation signal
    381..1478    +  CDS            ECM2: SLT11_YEAST - Also known as SLT11. Experimental evidence at protein level: Swiss-Prot protein existence level 1. Involved in pre-mRNA splicing. Facilitates the cooperative formation of U2/U6 helix II in association with stem II in the spliceosome. Binds to RNA. From Saccharomyces cerevisiae (strain ATCC 204508 / S288c) (Baker's yeast).
   1782..1805    -  misc_feature   MCS (fragment): pBluescript multiple cloning site
   1818..1836    -  promoter       T3 promoter: promoter for bacteriophage T3 RNA polymerase
   1881..1897    -  protein_bind   lac operator: The lac repressor binds to the lac operator to inhibit transcription in E. coli. This inhibition can be relieved by adding lactose or isopropyl-β-D-thiogalactopyranoside (IPTG). lac repressor encoded by lacI
   1905..1935    -  promoter       lac promoter: promoter for the E. coli lac operon
   1950..1971    -  protein_bind   CAP binding site: CAP binding activates transcription in the presence of cAMP. E. coli catabolite activator protein
   1984..2076    -  CDS            lacI (fragment): lac repressor; lacI; The lac repressor binds to the lac operator to inhibit transcription in E. coli. This inhibition can be relieved by adding lactose or isopropyl-β-D-thiogalactopyranoside (IPTG).
   2259..2846    -  rep_origin     ori: high-copy-number ColE1/pMB1/pBR322/pUC origin of replication
   3017..3877    -  CDS            AmpR: β-lactamase; bla; confers resistance to ampicillin, carbenicillin, and related antibiotics
   3878..3982    -  promoter       AmpR promoter: bla
   4019..4522    +  misc_feature   CEN/ARS: S. cerevisiae CEN6 centromere fused to an autonomously replicating sequence
   4590..4625    +  CDS            rop (fragment): Rop protein, which maintains plasmids at low copy number; rop
   4727..4776    +  misc_feature   bom (fragment): basis of mobility region from pBR322
   4784..4999    +  promoter       URA3 promoter: S. cerevisiae URA3
   5000..5803    +  CDS            URA3: orotidine-5'-phosphate decarboxylase, required for uracil biosynthesis; S. cerevisiae URA3; yeast auxotrophic marker, counterselectable with 5-fluoroorotic acid (5-FOA)
   5882..5933    +  misc_feature   bom (fragment): basis of mobility region from pBR322
   5961..6389    -  rep_origin     f1 ori (sequence partly withheld): f1 bacteriophage origin of replication; arrow indicates direction of (+) strand synthesis
   6393..19      -  CDS            lacZα (fragment) (across the origin): LacZα fragment of β-galactosidase; lacZ fragment
