[The description below was written by a language model from this plasmid's Addgene catalogue record and pLannotate feature annotations shown in this document.]
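Description:
Ecm2 1-143 is a yeast–E. coli shuttle plasmid built on the pRS416 backbone, a low-copy centromeric vector of about 6.5 kb in total. In bacteria it is maintained through a high-copy ColE1/pUC-type origin and selected with ampicillin via the β-lactamase gene. In Saccharomyces cerevisiae it replicates and segregates through a CEN6/ARS element and is selected by uracil prototrophy from the URA3 marker and its own promoter. URA3 is also counterselectable with 5-fluoroorotic acid, which makes plasmids of this type suitable for shuffle-style experiments, although the record does not say that this one was used that way. An f1 origin, T7 and T3 promoters, and lac promoter/lacZα remnants flanking the cloning site are carried over from the pBluescript-derived backbone.

The insert is a roughly 1.5 kb S. cerevisiae fragment cloned between SalI and NotI, carrying ECM2 (also known as SLT11). This gene encodes an RNA-binding splicing factor that promotes formation of U2/U6 helix II in the spliceosome. According to the catalogue entry, the wild-type gene was mutated to place a stop codon after amino acid 143 (L144Stop), so only the N-terminal 143 residues should be produced. The automated annotation still marks the full-length ECM2 reading frame by homology, which does not show the premature stop. No dedicated yeast promoter is annotated or stated. Several hundred base pairs of unannotated sequence flank the coding region and may contain native regulatory sequence, but the record does not confirm this. The short CaMV poly(A), lacI, rop and bom fragment hits are probably incidental matches. The construct is associated with work on how Ecm2 modulates the catalytic steps of pre-mRNA splicing, where it serves as a C-terminal truncation allele.
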