Addgene plasmid #169923: Ecm2 1-143
Purpose: WT Ecm2 mutated to introduce stop codon after AA 143 of Ecm2
Depositing lab: Aaron Hoskins. Depositing organization: University of Wisconsin, Madison. Publication: Saccharomyces cerevisiae Ecm2 Modulates the Catalytic Steps of pre-mRNA Splicing. van der Feltz C, Nikolai B, Schneider C, Paulson JC, Fu X, Hoskins AA. RNA. 2021 Feb 5. pii: rna.077727.120. doi: 10.1261/rna.077727.120. PubMed 33547186.
Backbone
  Vector backbone: pRS416
  Backbone manufacturer: Stratagene
  Backbone size w/o insert (bp): 5000
  Total vector size (bp): 6500
  Vector type: Bacterial Expression, Yeast Expression
  Selectable markers: URA3
Growth in bacteria
  Bacterial resistance: Ampicillin, 100 μg/mL
  Growth temperature: 37°C
  Growth strain: DH5alpha
  Copy number: Unknown
Gene/Insert
  Gene/Insert name: Ecm2 1-143 (alt names: L144St ECM2 URA; pAAH1067)
  Species: S. cerevisiae (budding yeast)
  Insert size (bp): 1500
  Cloning method: Restriction Enzyme; 5′ cloning site SalI (unknown if destroyed); 3′ cloning site NotI (unknown if destroyed)
  Sequencing primers: 5′ TAATAGTAACGAGCAACATCAGATGG; 3′ AAGTATATTTTTCAATTTATCAACGATATT ATCTGC
Terms and licenses: Academic/Nonprofit Terms; Industry Terms: Not Available to Industry
How to cite: Ecm2 1-143 was a gift from Aaron Hoskins (Addgene plasmid # 169923 ; http://n2t.net/addgene:169923 ; RRID:Addgene_169923)
